>Addgene plasmid #15311 | pCbeta EV (PKA catalytic subunit Cbeta) | addgene partial sequence | sequence record 21731 | 15311 with MT1-F
CTTCTCTCCTTCTCCGTAGCTCCAGCTTCACCACAGCATCTCTCCCGGACACCCAGCCCCTCCGTGCAGC
CGGACGCCGCGCTCTAGGGTCTGCGGGAGCCTAGCCAAAGCCTAGCCAAAGTTGCTGCCGACTGCGGGGC
GGGCGGCGGGACGGCCCCGGTCCCCTCCCCTCCGTCATCCCTGCTTGCGGACTCCCGGGTCATGGGGAAC
ACTGCGATCGCCAAGAAAGGCAGCGAAGTGGAGAGCGTGAAAGAGTTTCTAGCCAAAGCCAAAGAAGACT
TTCTGAGGAAATGGGAGAACCCTCCCCCGAGTAATGCTGGGCTTGAGGATTTTGAGAGGAAGAAAACCCT
CGGGACGGGTTCCTTTGGAAGAGTCATGTTGGTGAAGCATAAAGCCACTGAGCAGTACTACGCCATGAAG
ATCTTAGACAAGCAGAAGGTTGTTAAGCTGAAGCAAATAGAGCACACTCTGAATGAGAAGAGAATCCTGC
AGGCCGTGGAGTTCCCGTTCCTTGTGCGGCTGGAGTACTCTTTTAAGGATAATTCTAATTTATACATNCG
NNANNNTCCNGTCCTNGGGANAGAGATGTTCTCACATCTGAGAAGAATTGGAAGGTTCAGTGAGCCCCAC
GCCCNTTTCTTGCANCNAATGNGTACTTGATACTCTTCCTCTNCCCCCCCCCCCTCTCAANANATTCNGG
GNAAAANTNTTTATTGCCCNGGTTCTCCG
