[The description below was written by a language model from this plasmid's Addgene catalogue record.]
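Description:
pCbeta EV is a mammalian expression plasmid carrying the mouse cDNA for the Cbeta isoform of the catalytic subunit of cAMP-dependent protein kinase (PKA; gene Prkacb). It is built on Zem3, a roughly 4.1 kb pUC13 derivative, so it is maintained in E. coli as a high-copy plasmid under ampicillin selection. The record lists no mammalian selection marker, and no feature table is provided, so details beyond the catalogue description cannot be confirmed.

The Zem3 backbone supplies a simple expression cassette: a mouse metallothionein-I promoter and the human growth hormone polyadenylation region, separated by a single BglII cloning site. The 1246 bp Cbeta insert was taken as a SacI fragment from the parental clone pMCbeta, fitted with BamHI linkers, and ligated into the BglII site. Because BamHI and BglII ends are compatible but produce hybrid junctions, the BglII sites on both sides of the insert were destroyed during cloning. Transcription of the cDNA therefore runs from the metallothionein promoter, which is classically inducible by heavy metals such as zinc or cadmium, and the transcript is processed using the growth hormone poly(A) signal. No epitope tags or fusion partners are recorded.

The construct was made for work on expressing cDNAs for two isoforms of the PKA catalytic subunit. It is suited to overexpressing free Cbeta subunit in transfected mammalian cells, for example to compare its activity with that of the Calpha isoform or to study downstream cAMP-dependent signalling.
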