Addgene plasmid #15311: pCbeta EV (PKA catalytic subunit Cbeta)
Depositing lab: Stanley McKnight. Depositing organization: University of Washington. Publication: Expression of cDNAs for two isoforms of the catalytic subunit of cAMP-dependent protein kinase. Uhler MD, McKnight GS. J Biol Chem. 1987 Nov 5. 262(31):15202-7. PubMed 3667630.
Backbone
  Vector backbone: Zem3 (pUC13 + MT prom + hGH polyA)
  Backbone manufacturer: Dr. Richard Palmiter
  Backbone size w/o insert (bp): 4100
  Vector type: Mammalian Expression
Growth in bacteria
  Bacterial resistance: Ampicillin, 100 μg/mL
  Growth temperature: 37°C
  Growth strain: DH5alpha
  Copy number: High Copy
Gene/Insert
  Gene/Insert name: PRKACB (alt names: cAMP-dependent protein kinase catalytic subunit beta; PKACB)
  Species: M. musculus (mouse)
  Insert size (bp): 1246
  Entrez Gene: Prkacb (a.k.a. CbPKA, Pkacb)
  Cloning method: Restriction Enzyme; 5′ cloning site BglII (destroyed during cloning); 3′ cloning site BglII (destroyed during cloning)
  Sequencing primers: 5′ n/a; 3′ n/a
Terms and licenses: Academic/Nonprofit Terms; Industry Terms: Not Available to Industry
Depositor comments: Zem3 is a pUC13 derivative that contains a mouse metallothionein-I promoter and the human growth hormone pol(A) region separated by a BglII restriction site. pCbeta EV was constructed by isolating the 1246bp SacI fragment of pMCbeta and inserting it into the BglII site of Zem3 after ligation of BamHI linkers onto the cDNA fragment.
How to cite: pCbeta EV (PKA catalytic subunit Cbeta) was a gift from Stanley McKnight (Addgene plasmid # 15311 ; http://n2t.net/addgene:15311 ; RRID:Addgene_15311)
